>Addgene plasmid #49068 | pcDNA3.1 Flag YFP hNKCC1 C543M (NT360) | depositor full sequence | sequence record 72195 | NT360
GCTAGCCCGGGCACGGCCGCCACCATGGGAGACTACAAAGACCATGACGGTGATTATAAAGATCACGACA
TCGACTACAAGGATGACGATGACAAGGGTGACCCTACCGTCAGCAAGGGCGAGGAGCTGTTCACCGGGGT
GGTGCCCATCCTGGTCGAGCTGGACGGCGACGTAAACGGCCACAAGTTCAGCGTGTCCGGCGAGGGCGAG
GGCGATGCCACCTACGGCAAGCTGACCCTGAAGTTCATCTGCACCACCGGCAAGCTGCCCGTGCCCTGGC
CCACCCTCGTGACCACCTTCGGCTACGGCCTGATGTGCTTCGCCCGCTACCCCGACCACATGAAGCAGCA
CGACTTCTTCAAGTCCGCCATGCCCGAAGGCTACGTCCAGGAGCGCACCATCTTCTTCAAGGACGACGGC
AACTACAAGACCCGCGCCGAGGTGAAGTTCGAGGGCGACACCCTGGTGAACCGCATCGAGCTGAAGGGCA
TCGACTTCAAGGAGGACGGCAACATCCTAGGGCACAAGCTGGAGTACAACTACAACAGCCACAACGTTTA
TATCATGGCCGACAAGCAGAAGAACGGCATCAAGGTGAACTTCAAGATCCGCCACAACATCGAGGACGGC
AGCGTGCAGCTCGCCGACCACTACCAGCAGAACACCCCCATCGGCGACGGCCCCGTGCTGCTGCCCGACA
ACCACTACCTGAGCTACCAGTCCAAACTGAGCAAAGACCCCAACGAGAAGCGCGATCACATGGTCCTGCT
GGAGTTCGTGACCGCCGCCGGGATCACTCTCGGCATGGACGAGCTCTACAAGGGTGACCTGGAGCCGAGG
CCCACGGCTCCTAGCTCCGGCGCGCCAGGCCTCGCCGGAGTCGGCGAAACGCCGAGCGCCGCTGCGCTGG
CCGCAGCCAGGGTGGAACTGCCCGGAACCGCTGTGCCCTCGGTGCCGGAGGATGCTGCGCCCGCGAGCCG
GGACGGGGGCGGGGTCCGCGATGAGGGACCAGCCGCCGCCGGTGACGGCCTGGGCAGACCCTTGGGGCCT
ACCCCGAGCCAGAGCCGTTTCCAGGTGGACCTCGTTTCCGAGAACGCAGGGCGGGCTGCTGCTGCGGCGG
CGGCGGCTGCTGCGGCCGCCGCCGCTGCTGGTGCCGGGGCGGGGGCCAAGCAGACTCCTGCCGACGGGGA
AGCCAGCGGCGAGAGCGAGCCAGCTAAAGGCAGCGAGGAAGCCAAAGGCCGCTTCCGCGTTAACTTCGTA
GATCCTGCTGCCAGCTCGTCCGCAGAAGATAGCCTGTCAGATGCCGCCGGGGTCGGAGTCGATGGACCCA
ACGTGAGCTTCCAGAACGGCGGGGACACGGTACTGAGCGAGGGCAGCAGCCTCCATTCCGGTGGCGGCGG
CGGCTCCGGCCACCACCAGCACTACTATTATGATACCCACACCAACACCTACTATCTGCGCACCTTCGGC
CACAACACAATGGACGCGGTACCCAGGATCGACCACTACCGGCACACAGCCGCGCAGCTCGGCGAGAAGC
TGCTCCGGCCTAGCCTGGCCGAGCTGCATGACGAGCTGGAAAAGGAACCTTTTGAGGATGGCTTTGCAAA
TGGGGAAGAAAGCACTCCAACACGTGATGCTGTGGTCACGTACACGGCCGAAAGTAAAGGAGTCGTGAAG
TTTGGCTGGATCAAGGGTGTACTAGTACGTTGTATGTTAAACATTTGGGGTGTGATGCTTTTCATTCGTC
TCTCATGGATTGTGGGACAAGCTGGAATTGGTCTATCAGTCCTTGTAATAATGATGGCTACTGTTGTGAC
AACTATCACAGGATTGTCCACTAGCGCCATCGCAACTAATGGATTTGTAAGGGGAGGCGGCGCATATTAT
TTAATATCTAGAAGTCTAGGGCCTGAATTTGGTGGTGCCATTGGTCTAATCTTCGCCTTTGCCAACGCTG
TTGCTGTTGCTATGTATGTGGTTGGATTTGCAGAAACCGTGGTGGAGTTGCTGAAAGAACATTCCATTCT
TATGATAGATGAAATCAATGACATCCGGATTATTGGAGCCATTACAGTCGTGATTCTTTTAGGTATCTCA
GTAGCCGGTATGGAGTGGGAAGCAAAAGCTCAGATTGTTCTTTTGGTGATCCTACTTCTTGCTATTGGTG
ATTTCGTCATAGGAACATTTATCCCACTCGAGAGCAAGAAGCCAAAAGGGTTTTTTGGCTATAAATCTGA
AATCTTTAATGAGAACTTTGGCCCCGATTTTCGAGAAGAAGAAACTTTCTTTTCTGTATTTGCCATCTTT
TTTCCTGCTGCAACTGGAATTCTGGCTGGCGCAAATATCTCAGGTGATCTTGCAGATCCTCAGTCAGCCA
TACCCAAAGGAACACTCCTAGCCATTTTAATTACTACATTGGTTTATGTAGGAATTGCCGTGTCTGTAGG
TTCTATGGTCGTACGCGATGCCACTGGTAATGTTAATGACACTATCGTAACAGAGCTAACAAACTGTACT
AGCGCAGCCTGCAAATTAAACTTTGATTTTTCATCTTGTGAATCCAGTCCTTGTAGCTACGGCCTAATGA
ACAACTTTCAGGTAATGAGTATGGTGTCAGGATTTACACCACTAATTTCCGCGGGCATATTCTCTGCCAC
TCTTTCTAGCGCATTAGCATCCCTAGTGAGTGCTCCCAAGATATTTCAGGCCCTATGTAAAGACAACATC
TACCCCGCTTTCCAGATGTTTGCTAAAGGTTATGGGAAAAATAATGAGCCATTACGTGGCTACATCTTAA
CATTCTTAATTGCACTTGGATTCATCTTAATTGCCGAACTGAATGTTATTGCACCAATTATCTCAAACTT
CTTCCTTGCCAGCTATGCCCTCATCAATTTTTCAGTATTCCATGCTTCACTGGCAAAAAGCCCAGGATGG
CGACCGGCATTTAAATACTACAATATGTGGATCTCACTTCTTGGAGCAATTCTTTGTTGCATAGTAATGT
TCGTCATTAACTGGTGGGCTGCTTTGCTAACCTACGTGATAGTCCTTGGGCTGTATATTTATGTTACCTA
CAAAAAACCCGATGTGAATTGGGGATCCTCTACACAAGCCCTGACTTACCTCAATGCCCTGCAACATAGT
ATTAGGCTTTCTGGCGTGGAGGACCATGTGAAAAACTTTAGGCCACAGTGTCTTGTTATGACAGGAGCGC
CAAACTCACGGCCGGCCTTACTTCATCTTGTTCACGATTTCACAAAAAATGTTGGTTTGATGATCTGTGG
ACACGTACACATGGGACCACGCAGACAAGCCATGAAAGAAATGTCCATCGACCAAGCCAAATATCAGCGC
TGGCTTATTAAGAACAAAATGAAGGCTTTTTATGCACCAGTACATGCAGATGACCTCAGAGAAGGGGCCC
AATACTTGATGCAGGCTGCTGGCCTGGGCCGTATGAAGCCAAACACACTAGTCCTTGGATTTAAGAAAGA
TTGGTTGCAAGCAGATATGAGGGATGTGGATATGTACATAAACTTATTTCACGATGCTTTTGACATACAA
TATGGCGTAGTGGTTATTCGCCTAAAAGAAGGTCTGGATATTAGTCACCTGCAGGGACAAGAAGAATTAT
TGTCATCACAAGAGAAATCTCCTGGCACCAAGGATGTCGTAGTAAGTGTGGAATATAGTAAAAAGTCCGA
TTTAGATACTTCGAAACCCCTCAGTGAAAAACCAATTACCCATAAAGTCGAGGAAGAAGATGGCAAGACT
GCAACTCAACCACTGTTGAAAAAAGAATCCAAAGGCCCTATTGTGCCTTTGAATGTAGCTGACCAAAAGC
TTCTTGAAGCTAGTACACAGTTTCAGAAAAAACAAGGAAAGAATACTATTGATGTCTGGTGGCTTTTTGA
TGACGGAGGTCTGACCTTATTGATACCTTACCTTCTGACGACCAAGAAAAAATGGAAAGACTGTAAGATC
AGAGTATTCATTGGTGGAAAGATAAACAGAATAGACCATGACCGGAGAGCGATGGCTACTTTACTGAGCA
AGTTCAGAATCGATTTTTCTGACATCATGGTTCTAGGAGACATCAATACCAAACCAAAGAAAGAAAACAT
TATAGCTTTCGAGGAAATCATTGAGCCATACAGACTTCACGAAGATGATAAAGAGCAAGATATCGCAGAT
AAAATGAAAGAAGATGAACCCTGGCGAATAACAGATAATGAATTGGAGCTGTATAAGACCAAGACATACC
GGCAGATCAGGTTAAATGAGTTATTAAAGGAACATTCAAGCACAGCTAACATTATTGTGATGAGTTTACC
GGTCGCACGAAAGGGTGCCGTTTCTAGTGCTCTCTACATGGCATGGTTAGAAGCACTATCTAAGGATCTA
CCACCAATCCTACTAGTTCGTGGGAATCATCAGAGTGTCCTTACCTTCTATTCATAATTAATTAAGTTTA
AACCCGCTGATCAGCCTCGACTGTGCCTTCTAGTTGCCAGCCATCTGTTGTTTGCCCCTCCCCCGTGCCT
TCCTTGACCCTGGAAGGTGCCACTCCCACTGTCCTTTCCTAATAAAATGAGGAAATTGCATCGCATTGTC
TGAGTAGGTGTCATTCTATTCTGGGGGGTGGGGTGGGGCAGGACAGCAAGGGGGAGGATTGGGAAGACAA
TAGCAGGCATGCTGGGGATGCGGTGGGCTCTATGGCTTCTGAGGCGGAAAGAACCAGCTGGGGCTCTAGG
GGGTATCCCC
[124 nt withheld, positions 4771-4894]
C
[91 nt withheld, positions 4896-4986]
A
[49 nt withheld, positions 4988-5036]
CCTTTGACGTTGGAGTCCACGTTCTTT
[37 nt withheld, positions 5064-5100]
ACCCTATCTCGGTCTATTCTTTTGATTTATAAGGGATTTTGCCGATTTCGGCCTATTGGTTAAAAAATGA
GCTGATTTAACAAAAATTTAACGCGAATTAATTCTGTGGAATGTGTGTCAGTTAGGGTGTGGAAAGTCCC
CAGGCTCCCCAGCAGGCAGAAGTATGCAAAGCATGCATCTCAATTAGTCAGCAACCAGGTGTGGAAAGTC
CCCAGGCTCCCCAGCAGGCAGAAGTATGCAAAGCATGCATCTCAATTAGTCAGCAACCATAGTCCCGCCC
CTAACTCCGCCCATCCCGCCCCTAACTCCGCCCAGTTCCGCCCATTCTCCGCCCCATGGCTGACTAATTT
TTTTTATTTATGCAGAGGCCGAGGCCGCCTCTGCCTCTGAGCTATTCCAGAAGTAGTGAGGAGGCTTTTT
TGGAGGCCTAGGCTTTTGCAAAAAGCTCCCGGGAGCTTGTATATCCATTTTCGGATCTGATCAAGAGACA
GGATGAGGATCGTTTCGCATGATTGAACAAGATGGATTGCACGCAGGTTCTCCGGCCGCTTGGGTGGAGA
GGCTATTCGGCTATGACTGGGCACAACAGACAATCGGCTGCTCTGATGCCGCCGTGTTCCGGCTGTCAGC
GCAGGGGCGCCCGGTTCTTTTTGTCAAGACCGACCTGTCCGGTGCCCTGAATGAACTGCAGGACGAGGCA
GCGCGGCTATCGTGGCTGGCCACGACGGGCGTTCCTTGCGCAGCTGTGCTCGACGTTGTCACTGAAGCGG
GAAGGGACTGGCTGCTATTGGGCGAAGTGCCGGGGCAGGATCTCCTGTCATCTCACCTTGCTCCTGCCGA
GAAAGTATCCATCATGGCTGATGCAATGCGGCGGCTGCATACGCTTGATCCGGCTACCTGCCCATTCGAC
CACCAAGCGAAACATCGCATCGAGCGAGCACGTACTCGGATGGAAGCCGGTCTTGTCGATCAGGATGATC
TGGACGAAGAGCATCAGGGGCTCGCGCCAGCCGAACTGTTCGCCAGGCTCAAGGCGCGCATGCCCGACGG
CGAGGATCTCGTCGTGACCCATGGCGATGCCTGCTTGCCGAATATCATGGTGGAAAATGGCCGCTTTTCT
GGATTCATCGACTGTGGCCGGCTGGGTGTGGCGGACCGCTATCAGGACATAGCGTTGGCTACCCGTGATA
TTGCTGAAGAGCTTGGCGGCGAATGGGCTGACCGCTTCCTCGTGCTTTACGGTATCGCCGCTCCCGATTC
GCAGCGCATCGCCTTCTATCGCCTTCTTGACGAGTTCTTCTGAGCGGGACTCTGGGGTTCGAAATGACCG
ACCAAGCGACGCCCAACCTGCCATCACGAGATTTCGATTCCACCGCCGCCTTCTATGAAAGGTTGGGCTT
CGGAATCGTTTTCCGGGACGCCGGCTGGATGATCCTCCAGCGCGGGGATCTCATGCTGGAGTTCTTCGCC
CACCCCAACTTGTTTATTGCAGCTTATAATGGTTACAAATAAAGCAATAGCATCACAAATTTCACAAATA
AAGCATTTTTTTCACTGCATTCTAGTTGTGGTTTGTCCAAACTCATCAATGTATCTTATCATGTCTGTAT
ACCGTCGACCTCTAGCTAGAGCTTGGCGTAATCATGGTCATAGCTGTTTCCTGTGTGAAATTGTTATCCG
CTCACAATTCCACACAACATACGAGCCGGAAGCATAAAGTGTAAAGCCTGGGGTGCCTAATGAGTGAGCT
AACTCACATTAATTGCGTTGCGCTCACTGCCCGCTTTCCAGTCGGGAAACCTGTCGTGCCAGCTGCATTA
ATGAATCGGCCAACGCGCGGGGAGAGGCGGTTTGCGTATTGGGCGCTCTTCCGCTTCCTCGCTCACTGAC
TCGCTGCGCTCGGTCGTTCGGCTGCGGCGAGCGGTATCAGCTCACTCAAAGGCGGTAATACGGTTATCCA
CAGAATCAGGGGATAACGCAGGAAAGAACATGTGAGCAAAAGGCCAGCAAAAGGCCAGGAACCGTAAAAA
GGCCGCGTTGCTGGCGTTTTTCCATAGGCTCCGCCCCCCTGACGAGCATCACAAAAATCGACGCTCAAGT
CAGAGGTGGCGAAACCCGACAGGACTATAAAGATACCAGGCGTTTCCCCCTGGAAGCTCCCTCGTGCGCT
CTCCTGTTCCGACCCTGCCGCTTACCGGATACCTGTCCGCCTTTCTCCCTTCGGGAAGCGTGGCGCTTTC
TCATAGCTCACGCTGTAGGTATCTCAGTTCGGTGTAGGTCGTTCGCTCCAAGCTGGGCTGTGTGCACGAA
CCCCCCGTTCAGCCCGACCGCTGCGCCTTATCCGGTAACTATCGTCTTGAGTCCAACCCGGTAAGACACG
ACTTATCGCCACTGGCAGCAGCCACTGGTAACAGGATTAGCAGAGCGAGGTATGTAGGCGGTGCTACAGA
GTTCTTGAAGTGGTGGCCTAACTACGGCTACACTAGAAGAACAGTATTTGGTATCTGCGCTCTGCTGAAG
CCAGTTACCTTCGGAAAAAGAGTTGGTAGCTCTTGATCCGGCAAACAAACCACCGCTGGTAGCGGTTTTT
TTGTTTGCAAGCAGCAGATTACGCGCAGAAAAAAAGGATCTCAAGAAGATCCTTTGATCTTTTCTACGGG
GTCTGACGCTCAGTGGAACGAAAACTCACGTTAAGGGATTTTGGTCATGAGATTATCAAAAAGGATCTTC
ACCTAGATCCTTTTAAATTAAAAATGAAGTTTTAAATCAATCTAAAGTATATATGAGTAAACTTGGTCTG
ACAGTTACCAATGCTTAATCAGTGAGGCACCTATCTCAGCGATCTGTCTATTTCGTTCATCCATAGTTGC
CTGACTCCCCGTCGTGTAGATAACTACGATACGGGAGGGCTTACCATCTGGCCCCAGTGCTGCAATGATA
CCGCGAGACCCACGCTCACCGGCTCCAGATTTATCAGCAATAAACCAGCCAGCCGGAAGGGCCGAGCGCA
GAAGTGGTCCTGCAACTTTATCCGCCTCCATCCAGTCTATTAATTGTTGCCGGGAAGCTAGAGTAAGTAG
TTCGCCAGTTAATAGTTTGCGCAACGTTGTTGCCATTGCTACAGGCATCGTGGTGTCACGCTCGTCGTTT
GGTATGGCTTCATTCAGCTCCGGTTCCCAACGATCAAGGCGAGTTACATGATCCCCCATGTTGTGCAAAA
AAGCGGTTAGCTCCTTCGGTCCTCCGATCGTTGTCAGAAGTAAGTTGGCCGCAGTGTTATCACTCATGGT
TATGGCAGCACTGCATAATTCTCTTACTGTCATGCCATCCGTAAGATGCTTTTCTGTGACTGGTGAGTAC
TCAACCAAGTCATTCTGAGAATAGTGTATGCGGCGACCGAGTTGCTCTTGCCCGGCGTCAATACGGGATA
ATACCGCGCCACATAGCAGAACTTTAAAAGTGCTCATCATTGGAAAACGTTCTTCGGGGCGAAAACTCTC
AAGGATCTTACCGCTGTTGAGATCCAGTTCGATGTAACCCACTCGTGCACCCAACTGATCTTCAGCATCT
TTTACTTTCACCAGCGTTTCTGGGTGAGCAAAAACAGGAAGGCAAAATGCCGCAAAAAAGGGAATAAGGG
CGACACGGAAATGTTGAATACTCATACTCTTCCTTTTTCAATATTATTGAAGCATTTATCAGGGTTATTG
TCTCATGAGCGGATACATATTTGAATGTATTTAGAAAAATAAACAAATAGGGGTTCCGCGCACATTTCCC
CGAAAAGTGCCACCTGACGTCGACGGATCGGGAGATCTCCCGATCCCCTATGGTGCACTCTCAGTACAAT
CTGCTCTGATGCCGCATAGTTAAGCCAGTATCTGCTCCCTGCTTGTGTGTTGGAGGTCGCTGAGTAGTGC
GCGAGCAAAATTTAAGCTACAACAAGGCAAGGCTTGACCGACAATTGCATGAAGAATCTGCTTAGGGTTA
GGCGTTTTGCGCTGCTTCGCGATGTACGGGCCAGATATACGCGTTGACATTGATTATTGACTAGTTATTA
ATAGTAATCAATTACGGGGTCATTAGTTCATAGCCCATATATGGAGTTCCGCGTTACATAACTTACGGTA
AATGGCCCGCCTGGCTGACCGCCCAACGACCCCCGCCCATTGACGTCAATAATGACGTATGTTCCCATAG
TAACGCCAATAGGGACTTTCCATTGACGTCAATGGGTGGAGTATTTACGGTAAACTGCCCACTTGGCAGT
ACATCAAGTGTATCATATGCCAAGTACGCCCCCTATTGACGTCAATGACGGTAAATGGCCCGCCTGGCAT
TATGCCCAGTACATGACCTTATGGGACTTTCCTACTTGGCAGTACATCTACGTATTAGTCATCGCTATTA
CCATGGTGATGCGGTTTTGGCAGTACATCAATGGGCGTGGATAGCGGTTTGACTCACGGGGATTTCCAAG
TCTCCACCCCATTGACGTCAATGGGAGTTTGTTTTGGCACCAAAATCAACGGGACTTTCCAAAATGTCGT
AACAACTCCGCCCCATTGACGCAAATGGGCGGTAGGCGTGTACGGTGGGAGGTCTATATAAGCAGAGCTC
TCTGGCTAACTAGAGAACCCACTGCTTACTGGCTTATCGAAATTAATACGACTCACTATAGGGAGACCCA
AGCTG
Features (pLannotate 1.2.2; 22 found; start..end, strand, type, name):
     31..96      +  CDS            3xFLAG: three tandem FLAG® epitope tags, followed by an enterokinase cleavage site
    109..822     +  CDS            mCitrine: mCitrine is a basic (constitutively fluorescent) yellow fluorescent protein published in 2001, derived from Aequorea victoria.
    829..4464    +  CDS            SLC12A2: S12A2_HUMAN - Also known as NKCC1. Experimental evidence at protein level: Swiss-Prot protein existence level 1. Cation-chloride cotransporter which mediates the electroneutral transport of chloride, potassium and/or sodium ions across the membrane. Plays a vital role in the regulation of ionic balance and cell volume. From Homo sapiens (Human).
   4501..4725    +  polyA_signal   bGH poly(A) signal: bovine growth hormone polyadenylation signal
   4729..4750    +  promoter       SV40 promoter (fragment): SV40 enhancer and early promoter
   4771..5199    +  rep_origin     f1 ori (sequence partly withheld): f1 bacteriophage origin of replication; arrow indicates direction of (+) strand synthesis
   5213..5542    +  promoter       SV40 promoter: SV40 enhancer and early promoter
   5609..6400    +  CDS            neo: KKA2_KLEPN - Also known as kan, nptII. Experimental evidence at protein level: Swiss-Prot protein existence level 1. Resistance to kanamycin, neomycin, paromomycin, ribostamycin, butirosin and gentamicin B. From Klebsiella pneumoniae.
   6424..6582    +  CDS            ble (fragment): BLE_KLEPN - Experimental evidence at protein level: Swiss-Prot protein existence level 1. Binding protein with a strong affinity to the bleomycin family of antibiotics. Binds to CL990; an antimitotic-antibiotic compound. From Klebsiella pneumoniae.
   6577..6698    +  polyA_signal   SV40 poly(A) signal: SV40 polyadenylation signal
   6771..6787    -  protein_bind   lac operator: The lac repressor binds to the lac operator to inhibit transcription in E. coli. This inhibition can be relieved by adding lactose or isopropyl-β-D-thiogalactopyranoside (IPTG). lac repressor encoded by lacI
   6795..6825    -  promoter       lac promoter: promoter for the E. coli lac operon
   6840..6861    -  protein_bind   CAP binding site: CAP binding activates transcription in the presence of cAMP. E. coli catabolite activator protein
   6874..6966    -  CDS            lacI (fragment): lac repressor; lacI; The lac repressor binds to the lac operator to inhibit transcription in E. coli. This inhibition can be relieved by adding lactose or isopropyl-β-D-thiogalactopyranoside (IPTG).
   7149..7734    -  rep_origin     ori: high-copy-number ColE1/pMB1/pBR322/pUC origin of replication
   7905..8765    -  CDS            AmpR: β-lactamase; bla; confers resistance to ampicillin, carbenicillin, and related antibiotics
   8766..8870    -  promoter       AmpR promoter: bla
   8929..8981    -  misc_feature   bom (fragment): basis of mobility region from pBR322
   9136..9515    +  enhancer       CMV enhancer: human cytomegalovirus immediate early enhancer
   9516..9719    +  promoter       CMV promoter: human cytomegalovirus (CMV) immediate early promoter
   9715..9748    +  LTR            5' LTR (truncated) (fragment): truncated 5' long terminal repeat (LTR) from HIV-1
   9764..9782    +  promoter       T7 promoter: promoter for bacteriophage T7 RNA polymerase
