[The description below was written by a language model from this plasmid's Addgene catalogue record and pLannotate feature annotations shown in this document.]
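Description:
pcDNA3.1 Flag YFP hNKCC1 C543M (NT360) is a mammalian expression plasmid built on the pcDNA3.1 neo backbone, with a recorded full sequence of 9,795 nt. It is propagated in E. coli from a high-copy ColE1/pUC-type origin under ampicillin selection (AmpR with its own bla promoter), and also carries an f1 phage origin. For selection in mammalian cells, an SV40 early promoter drives the neomycin phosphotransferase gene, terminated by an SV40 polyadenylation signal, which allows G418 selection of stable transfectants. Small annotated fragments (lac promoter/operator, lacI, ble, bom and a short HIV-1 LTR-like match next to the CMV promoter) appear to be backbone remnants or short sequence matches rather than functional parts.

The payload is a single open reading frame transcribed from the CMV immediate-early enhancer/promoter and terminated by the bovine growth hormone poly(A) signal; a T7 promoter lies just upstream of the insert. The reading frame begins with a 3xFLAG epitope, followed by a yellow fluorescent protein and then human NKCC1 (SLC12A2), the Na-K-Cl cotransporter that mediates electroneutral ion transport and contributes to cell volume and ion balance. The catalogue lists the fluorescent tag as mVenus, whereas the automated annotation labels it mCitrine; these are closely related YFP variants. The NKCC1 cDNA is synthetic, designed with convenient restriction sites for cassette-style mutagenesis, and was inserted between NheI and PmeI sites. This version carries the C543M substitution, introduced into the wild-type parent construct NT17. According to the associated publication title, it belongs to a series addressing removal of cysteines from the transporter. The dual tag supports immunodetection or purification and fluorescence-based localisation of the mutant in transfected cells.
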