Addgene plasmid #49068: pcDNA3.1 Flag YFP hNKCC1 C543M (NT360)
Purpose: Expresses human NKCC1 C543M mutant with an N-terminal 3xFLAG-YFP tag in mammalian cells. cDNA is synthetic, containing convenient restriction sites.
Depositing lab: Biff Forbush. Depositing organization: Yale University. Publication: Functional Expression of Human NKCC1 from a Synthetic Cassette-Based cDNA: Introduction of Extracellular Epitope Tags and Removal of Cysteines. Somasekharan S, Monette MY, Forbush B. PLoS One. 2013 Dec 5;8(12):e82060. doi: 10.1371/journal.pone.0082060. PubMed 24339991.
Backbone
  Vector backbone: pcDNA3.1 neo
  Backbone manufacturer: Life Technologies
  Backbone size w/o insert (bp): 5316
  Vector type: Mammalian Expression
  Selectable markers: Neomycin (select with G418)
Growth in bacteria
  Bacterial resistance: Ampicillin, 100 μg/mL
  Growth temperature: 37°C
  Growth strain: DH5alpha
  Copy number: High Copy
Gene/Insert
  Gene/Insert name: human NKCC1 (synthetic) (alt names: Slc12A2 (synthetic); Na-K-Cl cotransporter)
  Species: H. sapiens (human), Synthetic
  Insert size (bp): 4479
  Mutation: C543M in hNKCC1 in NT17
  Entrez Gene: SLC12A2 (a.k.a. BSC, BSC-2, BSC2, CCC1, KILQS, NKCC1, PPP1R141)
  Promoter: CMV
  Tag / fusion protein: 3x Flag (N terminal on insert); mVenus (N terminal on insert)
  Cloning method: Restriction Enzyme; 5′ cloning site NheI (not destroyed); 3′ cloning site PmeI (not destroyed)
  Sequencing primers: 5′ CMV-F; 3′ BGH-rev
Terms and licenses: Academic/Nonprofit Terms; Industry Terms: Not Available to Industry
Depositor comments: Plasmid constructed from pcDNA3.1 Flag YFP hNKCC1 WT (NT17). See Addgene plasmid# 49085 (http://www.addgene.org/49085/) for plasmid map of wild-type construct.
How to cite: pcDNA3.1 Flag YFP hNKCC1 C543M (NT360) was a gift from Biff Forbush (Addgene plasmid # 49068 ; http://n2t.net/addgene:49068 ; RRID:Addgene_49068)
