>Addgene plasmid #49068 | pcDNA3.1 Flag YFP hNKCC1 C543M (NT360) | addgene partial sequence | sequence record 73523 | EGFP-C 5'-CATGGTCCTGCTGGAGTTCGTG-3'
CTCTACAAGGGTGACCTGGAGCCGAGGCCCACGGCTCCTAGCTCCGGCGCGCCAGGCCTCGCCGGAGTCG
GCGAAACGCCGAGCGCCGCTGCGCTGGCCGCAGCCAGGGTGGAACTGCCCGGAACCGCTGTGCCCTCGGT
GCCGGAGGATGCTGCGCCCGCGAGCCGGGACGGGGGCGGGGTCCGCGATGAGGGACCAGCCGCCGCCGGT
GACGGCCTGGGCAGACCCTTGGGGCCTACCCCGAGCCAGAGCCGTTTCCAGGTGGACCTCGTTTCCGAGA
ACGCAGGGCGGGCTGCTGCTGCGGCGGCGGCGGCTGCTGCGGCCGCCGCCGCTGCTGGTGCCGGGGCGGG
GGCCAAGCAGACTCCTGCCGACGGGGAAGCCAGCGGCGAGAGCGAGCCAGCTAAAGGCAGCGAGGAAGCC
AAAGGCCGCTTCCGCGTTAACTTCGTAGATCCTGCTGCCAGCTCGTCCGCAGAAGATAGCCTGTCAGATG
CCGCCGGGGTCGGAGTCGATGGACCCAACGTGAGCTTCCAGAACGGCGGGGACACGGTACTGAGCGAGGG
CAGCAGCCTCCATTCCGGTGGCGGCGGCGGCTCCGGCCACCACCAGCACTACTATTATGATACCCACACC
AACACCTACTATCTGCGCACCTTCGGCCACAACACAATGGACGCGGTACCCAGGATCGACCACTACCGGC
ACACAGCCGCGCAGCTCGGCGAGAAGCTGCTCCGGCCTAGCCTGGCCGAGCTGCATGACGAGCTGGAAAA
GGAACCTTTTGAGGATGGCTTTGCAAATGGGGAAGAAAGCACTCCAACACGTGATGCTGTGGTCACGTAC
ACGGCCGAAAGTAAAGGAGTCGTGAAGTTTGGCTGGATCAAGGGTGTACTAGTACGTTGTATGTTAAACA
TTTGGGGTGTGATGCTTTTCATTCGTCTCTCATGG
