>Addgene plasmid #49068 | pcDNA3.1 Flag YFP hNKCC1 C543M (NT360) | addgene partial sequence | sequence record 73563 | BGH-rev
ATTATGAATAGAAGGTAAGGACACTCTGATGATTCCCACGAACTAGTAGGATTGGTGGTAGATCCTTAGA
TAGTGCTTCTAACCATGCCATGTAGAGAGCACTAGAAACGGCACCCTTTCGTGCGACCGGTAAACTCATC
ACAATAATGTTAGCTGTGCTTGAATGTTCCTTTAATAACTCATTTAACCTGATCTGCCGGTATGTCTTGG
TCTTATACAGCTCCAATTCATTATCTGTTATTCGCCAGGGTTCATCTTCTTTCATTTTATCTGCGATATC
TTGCTCTTTATCATCTTCGTGAAGTCTGTATGGCTCAATGATTTCCTCGAAAGCTATAATGTTTTCTTTC
TTTGGTTTGGTATTGATGTCTCCTAGAACCATGATGTCAGAAAAATCGATTCTGAACTTGCTCAGTAAAG
TAGCCATCGCTCTCCGGTCATGGTCTATTCTGTTTATCTTTCCACCAATGAATACTCTGATCTTACAGTC
TTTCCATTTTTTCTTGGTCGTCAGAAGGTAAGGTATCAATAAGGTCAGACCTCCGTCATCAAAAAGCCAC
CAGACATCAATAGTATTCTTTCCTTGTTTTTTCTGAAACTGTGTACTAGCTTCAAGAAGCTTTTGGTCAG
CTACATTCAAAGGCACAATAGGGCCTTTGGATTCTTTTTTCAACAGTGGTTGAGTTGCAGTCTTGCCATC
TTCTTCCTCGACTTTATGGGTAATTGGTTTTTCACTGAGGGGTTTCGAAGTATCTAAATCGGACTTTTTA
CTATATTCCACACTTACTACGACATCCTTGGTGCCAGGAGATTTCTCTTGTGATGACAATAATTCTTCTT
GTCCCTGCAGGTGACTAATATCCAGACCTTCTTTTAGGCGAATAACCACTACGCCATATTGTATGTCAAA
AGCATCGTGAAATAAGTTTATGTACATATCCACATCCCTCATATCTGCTTGCAACCAATCTTTCTTAAAT
CCA
