>Addgene plasmid #49068 | pcDNA3.1 Flag YFP hNKCC1 C543M (NT360) | addgene partial sequence | sequence record 74203 | hNKCC1-int-F 5'-CGCTGTTGCTGTTGCTATGT-3'
ACATTCCATTCTTATGATAGATGAAATCAATGACATCCGGATTATTGGAGCCATTACAGTCGTGATTCTT
TTAGGTATCTCAGTAGCCGGTATGGAGTGGGAAGCAAAAGCTCAGATTGTTCTTTTGGTGATCCTACTTC
TTGCTATTGGTGATTTCGTCATAGGAACATTTATCCCACTCGAGAGCAAGAAGCCAAAAGGGTTTTTTGG
CTATAAATCTGAAATCTTTAATGAGAACTTTGGCCCCGATTTTCGAGAAGAAGAAACTTTCTTTTCTGTA
TTTGCCATCTTTTTTCCTGCTGCAACTGGAATTCTGGCTGGCGCAAATATCTCAGGTGATCTTGCAGATC
CTCAGTCAGCCATACCCAAAGGAACACTCCTAGCCATTTTAATTACTACATTGGTTTATGTAGGAATTGC
CGTGTCTGTAGGTTCTATGGTCGTACGCGATGCCACTGGTAATGTTAATGACACTATCGTAACAGAGCTA
ACAAACTGTACTAGCGCAGCCTGCAAATTAAACTTTGATTTTTCATCTTGTGAATCCAGTCCTTGTAGCT
ACGGCCTAATGAACAACTTTCAGGTAATGAGTATGGTGTCAGGATTTACACCACTAATTTCCGCGGGCAT
ATTCTCTGCCACTCTTTCTAGCGCATTAGCATCCCTAGTGAGTGCTCCCAAGATATTTCAGGCCCTATGT
AAAGACAACATCTACCCCGCTTTCCAGATGTTTGCTAAAGGTTATGGGAAAAATAATGAGCCATTACGTG
GCTACATCTTAACATTCTTAATTGCACTTGGATTCATCTTAATTGCCGAACTGAATGTTATTGCACCAAT
TATCTCAAACTTCTTCCTTGCCAGCTATGCCCTCATCAATTTTTCAGTATTCCATGCTTCACTGGCAAAA
AGCCCAGGATGGCGACCGGCATTTAAATACTACAATATGTGG
